Addgene plasmid #65701: pONL-C1_PTS1
Purpose: Expresses ONL-PTS1 in mammalian cells
Depositing lab: Yasushi Okada. Depositing organization: RIKEN Quantitative Biology Center (QBiC). Publication: Expanded palette of Nano-lanterns for real-time multicolor luminescence imaging. Takai A, Nakano M, Saito K, Haruno R, Watanabe TM, Ohyanagi T, Jin T, Okada Y, Nagai T. Proc Natl Acad Sci U S A. 2015 Apr 7;112(14):4352-6. doi: 10.1073/pnas.1418468112. Epub 2015 Mar 23. PubMed 25831507.
Backbone
  Vector backbone: pONL-C1
  Backbone manufacturer: Addgene #64308
  Backbone size w/o insert (bp): 5600
  Total vector size (bp): 5600
  Vector type: Mammalian Expression, Luciferase
  Selectable markers: Neomycin (select with G418)
Growth in bacteria
  Bacterial resistance: Kanamycin, 50 μg/mL
  Growth temperature: 37°C
  Growth strain: DH5alpha
  Copy number: High Copy
Gene/Insert
  Gene/Insert name: peroxisomal targeting signal 1 (tripeptide SKL) (alt name: PTS1)
  Species: H. sapiens (human), Synthetic
  Insert size (bp): 10
  Promoter: CMV
  Tag / fusion protein: ONL (N terminal on backbone)
  Cloning method: Restriction Enzyme; 5′ cloning site EcoRI (not destroyed); 3′ cloning site SalI (not destroyed)
  Sequencing primers: 5′ GAGTTCGTGAAGGTGAAGGGCC; 3′ EBV Reverse
Resource information
  A portion of this plasmid was derived from a plasmid made by: hmKusabiraOrange2 (gifted from Dr Atsushi Miyawaki)
Terms and licenses: Academic/Nonprofit Terms; Industry Terms: Not Available to Industry
How to cite: pONL-C1_PTS1 was a gift from Yasushi Okada (Addgene plasmid # 65701 ; http://n2t.net/addgene:65701 ; RRID:Addgene_65701)
