[The description below was written by a language model from this plasmid's Addgene catalogue record and pLannotate feature annotations shown in this document.]
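Description:
pONL-C1_PTS1 is a mammalian expression plasmid of about 5.6 kb, built on the pONL-C1 backbone, that produces the Orange Nano-lantern (ONL) luminescent reporter carrying a peroxisomal targeting signal at its C terminus. The backbone follows the familiar C1-type layout. A high-copy ColE1/pUC origin supports propagation in E. coli, and an f1 origin is also present. A single NeoR/KanR (aminoglycoside phosphotransferase) gene sits behind tandem bacterial (AmpR-type) and SV40 early promoters and ends in an HSV TK polyadenylation signal. This arrangement gives kanamycin resistance in bacteria and G418 selection in mammalian cells. The short ble, bGH poly(A) and SV40 large T antigen hits in the feature table are annotated only as fragments and do not appear to be functional parts.

The expression cassette is driven by the CMV immediate early enhancer and promoter and is terminated by the SV40 poly(A) signal. The feature table shows the ONL moiety as the orange fluorescent protein mKO2 followed directly by a human codon-optimized Renilla luciferase. In Nano-lantern designs, this kind of fusion passes energy from the luciferase reaction to the fluorescent protein, giving bright, colour-shifted luminescence. The insert is a very short synthetic sequence encoding the PTS1 tripeptide SKL, cloned between the EcoRI and SalI sites of the multiple cloning site downstream of the luciferase, so that ONL forms the N-terminal fusion partner. PTS1 is the C-terminal signal that directs proteins into the peroxisomal matrix. The construct therefore serves as an orange luminescent peroxisome marker in mammalian cells, suited to multicolour luminescence imaging without excitation light alongside other Nano-lantern colour variants.
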