Features (pLannotate 1.2.2; 16 found; start..end, strand, type, name):
     61..364     +  enhancer       CMV enhancer: human cytomegalovirus immediate early enhancer
    365..568     +  promoter       CMV promoter: human cytomegalovirus (CMV) immediate early promoter
    603..1256    +  CDS            mKO2: mKO2 is a basic (constitutively fluorescent) orange fluorescent protein published in 2008, derived from Verrillofungia concinna. It has moderate acid sensitivity.
   1261..2187    +  CDS            hRluc: Renilla luciferase human codon-optimized
   2187..2221    +  misc_feature   MCS (fragment): multiple cloning site
   2240..2267    +  misc_feature   MCS (fragment): multiple cloning site
   2284..2368    +  CDS            large T antigen (fragment): large T antigen from SV40 (simian virus 40)
   2391..2512    +  polyA_signal   SV40 poly(A) signal: SV40 polyadenylation signal
   2546..2974    -  rep_origin     f1 ori (sequence partly withheld): f1 bacteriophage origin of replication; arrow indicates direction of (+) strand synthesis
   3001..3105    +  promoter       AmpR promoter: bla
   3107..3464    +  promoter       SV40 promoter: SV40 enhancer and early promoter
   3499..4293    +  CDS            NeoR/KanR: aminoglycoside phosphotransferase from Tn5; aph(3')-II (or nptII); confers resistance to neomycin, kanamycin, and G418 (Geneticin®)
   4314..4466    +  CDS            ble (fragment): BLE_KLEPN - Experimental evidence at protein level: Swiss-Prot protein existence level 1. Binding protein with a strong affinity to the bleomycin family of antibiotics. Binds to CL990; an antimitotic-antibiotic compound. From Klebsiella pneumoniae.
   4525..4572    +  polyA_signal   HSV TK poly(A) signal: herpes simplex virus thymidine kinase polyadenylation signal (Cole and Stacy, 1985)
   4663..4679    -  polyA_signal   bGH poly(A) signal (fragment): bovine growth hormone polyadenylation signal
   4901..5489    +  rep_origin     ori: high-copy-number ColE1/pMB1/pBR322/pUC origin of replication
>Addgene plasmid #65701 | pONL-C1_PTS1 | addgene full sequence | sequence record 115521 | Addgene assembled full plasmid sequence
TAGTTATTAATAGTAATCAATTACGGGGTCATTAGTTCATAGCCCATATATGGAGTTCCGCGTTACATAA
CTTACGGTAAATGGCCCGCCTGGCTGACCGCCCAACGACCCCCGCCCATTGACGTCAATAATGACGTATG
TTCCCATAGTAACGCCAATAGGGACTTTCCATTGACGTCAATGGGTGGAGTATTTACGGTAAACTGCCCA
CTTGGCAGTACATCAAGTGTATCATATGCCAAGTACGCCCCCTATTGACGTCAATGACGGTAAATGGCCC
GCCTGGCATTATGCCCAGTACATGACCTTATGGGACTTTCCTACTTGGCAGTACATCTACGTATTAGTCA
TCGCTATTACCATGGTGATGCGGTTTTGGCAGTACATCAATGGGCGTGGATAGCGGTTTGACTCACGGGG
ATTTCCAAGTCTCCACCCCATTGACGTCAATGGGAGTTTGTTTTGGCACCAAAATCAACGGGACTTTCCA
AAATGTCGTAACAACTCCGCCCCATTGACGCAAATGGGCGGTAGGCGTGTACGGTGGGAGGTCTATATAA
GCAGAGCTGGTTTAGTGAACCGTCAGATCCGCTAGCGCCACCATGGTGAGCGTGATCAAGCCCGAGATGA
AGATGAGGTACTACATGGACGGCTCCGTCAATGGGCATGAGTTCACAATCGAGGGTGAGGGCACAGGCAG
ACCTTACGAGGGACATCAGGAGATGACACTGCGCGTCACAATGGCCGAGGGCGGGCCAATGCCTTTCGCC
TTCGACCTGGTGTCCCACGTGTTCTGTTACGGCCACAGAGTTTTTACTAAATATCCAGAAGAGATCCCAG
ACTATTTCAAGCAGGCCTTTCCTGAGGGCCTGTCCTGGGAGAGGTCCCTGGAGTTCGAGGACGGCGGCTC
CGCCTCCGTGAGCGCCCACATCAGCCTGAGGGGCAACACCTTCTACCACAAGTCCAAGTTCACCGGCGTG
AACTTCCCCGCCGACGGCCCCATCATGCAGAACCAGAGCGTGGACTGGGAGCCCTCCACCGAGAAGATCA
CCGCCAGCGACGGCGTGCTGAAGGGCGACGTGACCATGTACCTGAAGCTGGAGGGCGGCGGCAACCACAA
GTGCCAGATGAAGACCACCTACAAGGCCGCCAAGGAGATCCTGGAGATGCCCGGCGACCACTACATCGGC
CACAGGCTGGTGAGGAAGACCGAGGGCAACATCACCGAGCAGGTGGAGGACGCCGTGGCCCACTCCGGTA
CCAAGGTGTACGACCCCGAGCAACGCAAACGCATGATCACTGGGCCTCAGTGGTGGGCTCGCTGCAAGCA
AATGAACGTGCTGGACTCCTTCATCAACTACTATGATTCCGAGAAGCACGCCGAGAACGCCGTGATTTTT
CTGCATGGTAACGCTACCTCCAGCTACCTGTGGAGGCACGTCGTGCCTCACATCGAGCCCGTGGCTAGAT
GCATCATCCCTGATCTGATCGGAATGGGTAAGTCCGGCAAGAGCGGGAATGGCTCATATCGCCTCCTGGA
TCACTACAAGTACCTCACCGCTTGGTTCGAGCTGCTGAACCTTCCAAAGAAAATCATCTTTGTGGGCCAC
GACTGGGGGAGCGCTCTGGCCTTTCACTACGCCTACGAGCACCAAGACAGGATCAAGGCCATCGTCCATA
TGGAGAGTGTCGTGGACGTGATCGAGTCCTGGATGGGGTGGCCTGACATCGAGGAGGAGCTGGCCCTGAT
CAAGAGCGAAGAGGGCGAGAAAATGGTGCTTGAGAATAACTTCTTCGTCGAGACCCTGTTGCCAAGCAAG
ATCATGCGGAAACTGGAGCCTGAGGAGTTCGCTGCCTACCTGGAGCCATTCAAGGAGAAGGGCGAGGTTA
GACGGCCTACCCTCTCCTGGCCTCGCGAGATCCCTCTCGTTAAGGGAGGCAAGCCCGACGTCGTCCAGAT
TGTCCGCAACTACAACGCCTACCTTCGGGCCAGCGACGATCTGCCTAAGCTGTTCATCGAGTCCGACCCT
GGGTTCTTTTCCAACGCTATTGTCGAGGGAGCTAAGAAGTTCCCTAACACCGAGTTCGTGAAGGTGAAGG
GCCTCCACTTCCTCCAGGAGGACGCTCCAGATGAAATGGGTAAGTACATCAAGAGCTTCGTGGAGCGCGT
GCTGAAGAACGAGCAGTCCGGACTCAGATCTCGAGCTCAAGCTTCGAATTCCGGGATATCCAAGCTGTGA
GTCGACGGTACCGCGGGCCCGGGATCCACCGGATCTAGATAACTGATCATAATCAGCCATACCACATTTG
TAGAGGTTTTACTTGCTTTAAAAAACCTCCCACACCTCCCCCTGAACCTGAAACATAAAATGAATGCAAT
TGTTGTTGTTAACTTGTTTATTGCAGCTTATAATGGTTACAAATAAAGCAATAGCATCACAAATTTCACA
AATAAAGCATTTTTTTCACTGCATTCTAGTTGTGGTTTGTCCAAACTCATCAATGTATCTTAACGCGTAA
ATTGTAAGCGTTAATATTTTGTTAAAATTCGCGTTAAATTTTTGTTAAATCAGCTCATTTTTTAACCAAT
AGGCCGAAATCGGCAAAATCCCTTATAAATCAAAAGAATAGACCGAGATAGGGT
[37 nt withheld, positions 2645-2681]
AAAGAACGTGGACTCCAACGTCAAAGG
[49 nt withheld, positions 2709-2757]
T
[91 nt withheld, positions 2759-2849]
G
[124 nt withheld, positions 2851-2974]
CAGGTGGCACTTTTCGGGGAAATGTGCGCGGAACCCCTATTTGTTTATTTTTCTAAATACATTCAAATAT
GTATCCGCTCATGAGACAATAACCCTGATAAATGCTTCAATAATATTGAAAAAGGAAGAGTCCTGAGGCG
GAAAGAACCAGCTGTGGAATGTGTGTCAGTTAGGGTGTGGAAAGTCCCCAGGCTCCCCAGCAGGCAGAAG
TATGCAAAGCATGCATCTCAATTAGTCAGCAACCAGGTGTGGAAAGTCCCCAGGCTCCCCAGCAGGCAGA
AGTATGCAAAGCATGCATCTCAATTAGTCAGCAACCATAGTCCCGCCCCTAACTCCGCCCATCCCGCCCC
TAACTCCGCCCAGTTCCGCCCATTCTCCGCCCCATGGCTGACTAATTTTTTTTATTTATGCAGAGGCCGA
GGCCGCCTCGGCCTCTGAGCTATTCCAGAAGTAGTGAGGAGGCTTTTTTGGAGGCCTAGGCTTTTGCAAA
GATCGATCAAGAGACAGGATGAGGATCGTTTCGCATGATTGAACAAGATGGATTGCACGCAGGTTCTCCG
GCCGCTTGGGTGGAGAGGCTATTCGGCTATGACTGGGCACAACAGACAATCGGCTGCTCTGATGCCGCCG
TGTTCCGGCTGTCAGCGCAGGGGCGCCCGGTTCTTTTTGTCAAGACCGACCTGTCCGGTGCCCTGAATGA
ACTGCAAGACGAGGCAGCGCGGCTATCGTGGCTGGCCACGACGGGCGTTCCTTGCGCAGCTGTGCTCGAC
GTTGTCACTGAAGCGGGAAGGGACTGGCTGCTATTGGGCGAAGTGCCGGGGCAGGATCTCCTGTCATCTC
ACCTTGCTCCTGCCGAGAAAGTATCCATCATGGCTGATGCAATGCGGCGGCTGCATACGCTTGATCCGGC
TACCTGCCCATTCGACCACCAAGCGAAACATCGCATCGAGCGAGCACGTACTCGGATGGAAGCCGGTCTT
GTCGATCAGGATGATCTGGACGAAGAGCATCAGGGGCTCGCGCCAGCCGAACTGTTCGCCAGGCTCAAGG
CGAGCATGCCCGACGGCGAGGATCTCGTCGTGACCCATGGCGATGCCTGCTTGCCGAATATCATGGTGGA
AAATGGCCGCTTTTCTGGATTCATCGACTGTGGCCGGCTGGGTGTGGCGGACCGCTATCAGGACATAGCG
TTGGCTACCCGTGATATTGCTGAAGAGCTTGGCGGCGAATGGGCTGACCGCTTCCTCGTGCTTTACGGTA
TCGCCGCTCCCGATTCGCAGCGCATCGCCTTCTATCGCCTTCTTGACGAGTTCTTCTGAGCGGGACTCTG
GGGTTCGAAATGACCGACCAAGCGACGCCCAACCTGCCATCACGAGATTTCGATTCCACCGCCGCCTTCT
ATGAAAGGTTGGGCTTCGGAATCGTTTTCCGGGACGCCGGCTGGATGATCCTCCAGCGCGGGGATCTCAT
GCTGGAGTTCTTCGCCCACCCTAGGGGGAGGCTAACTGAAACACGGAAGGAGACAATACCGGAAGGAACC
CGCGCTATGACGGCAATAAAAAGACAGAATAAAACGCACGGTGTTGGGTCGTTTGTTCATAAACGCGGGG
TTCGGTCCCAGGGCTGGCACTCTGTCGATACCCCACCGAGACCCCATTGGGGCCAATACGCCCGCGTTTC
TTCCTTTTCCCCACCCCACCCCCCAAGTTCGGGTGAAGGCCCAGGGCTCGCAGCCAACGTCGGGGCGGCA
GGCCCTGCCATAGCCTCAGGTTACTCATATATACTTTAGATTGATTTAAAACTTCATTTTTAATTTAAAA
GGATCTAGGTGAAGATCCTTTTTGATAATCTCATGACCAAAATCCCTTAACGTGAGTTTTCGTTCCACTG
AGCGTCAGACCCCGTAGAAAAGATCAAAGGATCTTCTTGAGATCCTTTTTTTCTGCGCGTAATCTGCTGC
TTGCAAACAAAAAAACCACCGCTACCAGCGGTGGTTTGTTTGCCGGATCAAGAGCTACCAACTCTTTTTC
CGAAGGTAACTGGCTTCAGCAGAGCGCAGATACCAAATACTGTCCTTCTAGTGTAGCCGTAGTTAGGCCA
CCACTTCAAGAACTCTGTAGCACCGCCTACATACCTCGCTCTGCTAATCCTGTTACCAGTGGCTGCTGCC
AGTGGCGATAAGTCGTGTCTTACCGGGTTGGACTCAAGACGATAGTTACCGGATAAGGCGCAGCGGTCGG
GCTGAACGGGGGGTTCGTGCACACAGCCCAGCTTGGAGCGAACGACCTACACCGAACTGAGATACCTACA
GCGTGAGCTATGAGAAAGCGCCACGCTTCCCGAAGGGAGAAAGGCGGACAGGTATCCGGTAAGCGGCAGG
GTCGGAACAGGAGAGCGCACGAGGGAGCTTCCAGGGGGAAACGCCTGGTATCTTTATAGTCCTGTCGGGT
TTCGCCACCTCTGACTTGAGCGTCGATTTTTGTGATGCTCGTCAGGGGGGCGGAGCCTATGGAAAAACGC
CAGCAACGCGGCCTTTTTACGGTTCCTGGCCTTTTGCTGGCCTTTTGCTCACATGTTCTTTCCTGCGTTA
TCCCCTGATTCTGTGGATAACCGTATTACCGCCATGCAT
