>Addgene plasmid #65701 | pONL-C1_PTS1 | depositor partial sequence | sequence record 111675 | pONL-C1
TAGTTATTAATAGTAATCAATTACGGGGTCATTAGTTCATAGCCCATATATGGAGTTCCGCGTTACATAA
CTTACGGTAAATGGCCCGCCTGGCTGACCGCCCAACGACCCCCGCCCATTGACGTCAATAATGACGTATG
TTCCCATAGTAACGCCAATAGGGACTTTCCATTGACGTCAATGGGTGGAGTATTTACGGTAAACTGCCCA
CTTGGCAGTACATCAAGTGTATCATATGCCAAGTACGCCCCCTATTGACGTCAATGACGGTAAATGGCCC
GCCTGGCATTATGCCCAGTACATGACCTTATGGGACTTTCCTACTTGGCAGTACATCTACGTATTAGTCA
TCGCTATTACCATGGTGATGCGGTTTTGGCAGTACATCAATGGGCGTGGATAGCGGTTTGACTCACGGGG
ATTTCCAAGTCTCCACCCCATTGACGTCAATGGGAGTTTGTTTTGGCACCAAAATCAACGGGACTTTCCA
AAATGTCGTAACAACTCCGCCCCATTGACGCAAATGGGCGGTAGGCGTGTACGGTGGGAGGTCTATATAA
GCAGAGCTGGTTTAGTGAACCGTCAGATCCGCTAGCGCCACCATGGTGAGCGTGATCAAGCCCGAGATGA
AGATGAGGTACTACATGGACGGCTCCGTCAATGGGCATGAGTTCACAATCGAGGGTGAGGGCACAGGCAG
ACCTTACGAGGGACATCAGGAGATGACACTGCGCGTCACAATGGCCGAGGGCGGGCCAATGCCTTTCGCC
TTCGACCTGGTGTCCCACGTGTTCTGTTACGGCCACAGAGTTTTTACTAAATATCCAGAAGAGATCCCAG
ACTATTTCAAGCAGGCCTTTCCTGAGGGCCTGTCCTGGGAGAGGTCCCTGGAGTTCGAGGACGGCGGCTC
CGCCTCCGTGAGCGCCCACATCAGCCTGAGGGGCAACACCTTCTACCACAAGTCCAAGTTCACCGGCGTG
AACTTCCCCGCCGACGGCCCCATCATGCAGAACCAGAGCGTGGACTGGGAGCCCTCCACCGAGAAGATCA
CCGCCAGCGACGGCGTGCTGAAGGGCGACGTGACCATGTACCTGAAGCTGGAGGGCGGCGGCAACCACAA
GTGCCAGATGAAGACCACCTACAAGGCCGCCAAGGAGATCCTGGAGATGCCCGGCGACCACTACATCGGC
CACAGGCTGGTGAGGAAGACCGAGGGCAACATCACCGAGCAGGTGGAGGACGCCGTGGCCCACTCCGGTA
CCAAGGTGTACGACCCCGAGCAACGCAAACGCATGATCACTGGGCCTCAGTGGTGGGCTCGCTGCAAGCA
AATGAACGTGCTGGACTCCTTCATCAACTACTATGATTCCGAGAAGCACGCCGAGAACGCCGTGATTTTT
CTGCATGGTAACGCTACCTCCAGCTACCTGTGGAGGCACGTCGTGCCTCACATCGAGCCCGTGGCTAGAT
GCATCATCCCTGATCTGATCGGAATGGGTAAGTCCGGCAAGAGCGGGAATGGCTCATATCGCCTCCTGGA
TCACTACAAGTACCTCACCGCTTGGTTCGAGCTGCTGAACCTTCCAAAGAAAATCATCTTTGTGGGCCAC
GACTGGGGGAGCGCTCTGGCCTTTCACTACGCCTACGAGCACCAAGACAGGATCAAGGCCATCGTCCATA
TGGAGAGTGTCGTGGACGTGATCGAGTCCTGGATGGGGTGGCCTGACATCGAGGAGGAGCTGGCCCTGAT
CAAGAGCGAAGAGGGCGAGAAAATGGTGCTTGAGAATAACTTCTTCGTCGAGACCCTGTTGCCAAGCAAG
ATCATGCGGAAACTGGAGCCTGAGGAGTTCGCTGCCTACCTGGAGCCATTCAAGGAGAAGGGCGAGGTTA
GACGGCCTACCCTCTCCTGGCCTCGCGAGATCCCTCTCGTTAAGGGAGGCAAGCCCGACGTCGTCCAGAT
TGTCCGCAACTACAACGCCTACCTTCGGGCCAGCGACGATCTGCCTAAGCTGTTCATCGAGTCCGACCCT
GGGTTCTTTTCCAACGCTATTGTCGAGGGAGCTAAGAAGTTCCCTAACACCGAGTTCGTGAAGGTGAAGG
GCCTCCACTTCCTCCAGGAGGACGCTCCAGATGAAATGGGTAAGTACATCAAGAGCTTCGTGGAGCGCGT
GCTGAAGAACGAGCAGTCCGGACTCAGATCTCGAGCTCAAGCTTCGAATTCTGCAGTCGACGGTACCGCG
GGCCCGGGATCCACCGGATCTAGATAACTGATCATAATCAGCCATACCACATTTGTAGAGGTTTTACTTG
CTTTAAAAAACCTCCCACACCTCCCCCTGAACCTGAAACATAAAATGAATGCAATTGTTGTTGTTAACTT
GTTTATTGCAGCTTATAATGGTTACAAATAAAGCAATAGCATCACAAATTTCACAAATAAAGCATTTTTT
TCACTGCATTCTAGTTGTGGTTTGTCCAAACTCATCAATGTATCTTAACGCGTAAATTGTAAGCGTTAAT
ATTTTGTTAAAATTCGCGTTAAATTTTTGTTAAATCAGCTCATTTTTTAACCAATAGGCCGAAATCGGCA
AAATCCCTTATAAATCAAAAGAATAGACCGAGATAGGGT
[37 nt withheld, positions 2630-2666]
AAAGAACGTGGACTCCAACGTCAAAGG
[49 nt withheld, positions 2694-2742]
T
[91 nt withheld, positions 2744-2834]
G
[124 nt withheld, positions 2836-2959]
CAGGTGGCACTTTTCGGGGAAATGTGCGCGGAACCCCTATTTGTTTATTTTTCTAAATACATTCAAATAT
GTATCCGCTCATGAGACAATAACCCTGATAAATGCTTCAATAATATTGAAAAAGGAAGAGTCCTGAGGCG
GAAAGAACCAGCTGTGGAATGTGTGTCAGTTAGGGTGTGGAAAGTCCCCAGGCTCCCCAGCAGGCAGAAG
TATGCAAAGCATGCATCTCAATTAGTCAGCAACCAGGTGTGGAAAGTCCCCAGGCTCCCCAGCAGGCAGA
AGTATGCAAAGCATGCATCTCAATTAGTCAGCAACCATAGTCCCGCCCCTAACTCCGCCCATCCCGCCCC
TAACTCCGCCCAGTTCCGCCCATTCTCCGCCCCATGGCTGACTAATTTTTTTTATTTATGCAGAGGCCGA
GGCCGCCTCGGCCTCTGAGCTATTCCAGAAGTAGTGAGGAGGCTTTTTTGGAGGCCTAGGCTTTTGCAAA
GATCGATCAAGAGACAGGATGAGGATCGTTTCGCATGATTGAACAAGATGGATTGCACGCAGGTTCTCCG
GCCGCTTGGGTGGAGAGGCTATTCGGCTATGACTGGGCACAACAGACAATCGGCTGCTCTGATGCCGCCG
TGTTCCGGCTGTCAGCGCAGGGGCGCCCGGTTCTTTTTGTCAAGACCGACCTGTCCGGTGCCCTGAATGA
ACTGCAAGACGAGGCAGCGCGGCTATCGTGGCTGGCCACGACGGGCGTTCCTTGCGCAGCTGTGCTCGAC
GTTGTCACTGAAGCGGGAAGGGACTGGCTGCTATTGGGCGAAGTGCCGGGGCAGGATCTCCTGTCATCTC
ACCTTGCTCCTGCCGAGAAAGTATCCATCATGGCTGATGCAATGCGGCGGCTGCATACGCTTGATCCGGC
TACCTGCCCATTCGACCACCAAGCGAAACATCGCATCGAGCGAGCACGTACTCGGATGGAAGCCGGTCTT
GTCGATCAGGATGATCTGGACGAAGAGCATCAGGGGCTCGCGCCAGCCGAACTGTTCGCCAGGCTCAAGG
CGAGCATGCCCGACGGCGAGGATCTCGTCGTGACCCATGGCGATGCCTGCTTGCCGAATATCATGGTGGA
AAATGGCCGCTTTTCTGGATTCATCGACTGTGGCCGGCTGGGTGTGGCGGACCGCTATCAGGACATAGCG
TTGGCTACCCGTGATATTGCTGAAGAGCTTGGCGGCGAATGGGCTGACCGCTTCCTCGTGCTTTACGGTA
TCGCCGCTCCCGATTCGCAGCGCATCGCCTTCTATCGCCTTCTTGACGAGTTCTTCTGAGCGGGACTCTG
GGGTTCGAAATGACCGACCAAGCGACGCCCAACCTGCCATCACGAGATTTCGATTCCACCGCCGCCTTCT
ATGAAAGGTTGGGCTTCGGAATCGTTTTCCGGGACGCCGGCTGGATGATCCTCCAGCGCGGGGATCTCAT
GCTGGAGTTCTTCGCCCACCCTAGGGGGAGGCTAACTGAAACACGGAAGGAGACAATACCGGAAGGAACC
CGCGCTATGACGGCAATAAAAAGACAGAATAAAACGCACGGTGTTGGGTCGTTTGTTCATAAACGCGGGG
TTCGGTCCCAGGGCTGGCACTCTGTCGATACCCCACCGAGACCCCATTGGGGCCAATACGCCCGCGTTTC
TTCCTTTTCCCCACCCCACCCCCCAAGTTCGGGTGAAGGCCCAGGGCTCGCAGCCAACGTCGGGGCGGCA
GGCCCTGCCATAGCCTCAGGTTACTCATATATACTTTAGATTGATTTAAAACTTCATTTTTAATTTAAAA
GGATCTAGGTGAAGATCCTTTTTGATAATCTCATGACCAAAATCCCTTAACGTGAGTTTTCGTTCCACTG
AGCGTCAGACCCCGTAGAAAAGATCAAAGGATCTTCTTGAGATCCTTTTTTTCTGCGCGTAATCTGCTGC
TTGCAAACAAAAAAACCACCGCTACCAGCGGTGGTTTGTTTGCCGGATCAAGAGCTACCAACTCTTTTTC
CGAAGGTAACTGGCTTCAGCAGAGCGCAGATACCAAATACTGTCCTTCTAGTGTAGCCGTAGTTAGGCCA
CCACTTCAAGAACTCTGTAGCACCGCCTACATACCTCGCTCTGCTAATCCTGTTACCAGTGGCTGCTGCC
AGTGGCGATAAGTCGTGTCTTACCGGGTTGGACTCAAGACGATAGTTACCGGATAAGGCGCAGCGGTCGG
GCTGAACGGGGGGTTCGTGCACACAGCCCAGCTTGGAGCGAACGACCTACACCGAACTGAGATACCTACA
GCGTGAGCTATGAGAAAGCGCCACGCTTCCCGAAGGGAGAAAGGCGGACAGGTATCCGGTAAGCGGCAGG
GTCGGAACAGGAGAGCGCACGAGGGAGCTTCCAGGGGGAAACGCCTGGTATCTTTATAGTCCTGTCGGGT
TTCGCCACCTCTGACTTGAGCGTCGATTTTTGTGATGCTCGTCAGGGGGGCGGAGCCTATGGAAAAACGC
CAGCAACGCGGCCTTTTTACGGTTCCTGGCCTTTTGCTGGCCTTTTGCTCACATGTTCTTTCCTGCGTTA
TCCCCTGATTCTGTGGATAACCGTATTACCGCCATGCAT
