>Addgene plasmid #65701 | pONL-C1_PTS1 | addgene partial sequence | sequence record 115520 | CMV-F 5'-CGCAAATGGGCGGTAGGCGTG-3'
CTATATAAGCAGAGCTGGTTTAGTGAACCGTCAGATCCGCTAGCGCCACCATGGTGAGCGTGATCAAGCC
CGAGATGAAGATGAGGTACTACATGGACGGCTCCGTCAATGGGCATGAGTTCACAATCGAGGGTGAGGGC
ACAGGCAGACCTTACGAGGGACATCAGGAGATGACACTGCGCGTCACAATGGCCGAGGGCGGGCCAATGC
CTTTCGCCTTCGACCTGGTGTCCCACGTGTTCTGTTACGGCCACAGAGTTTTTACTAAATATCCAGAAGA
GATCCCAGACTATTTCAAGCAGGCCTTTCCTGAGGGCCTGTCCTGGGAGAGGTCCCTGGAGTTCGAGGAC
GGCGGCTCCGCCTCCGTGAGCGCCCACATCAGCCTGAGGGGCAACACCTTCTACCACAAGTCCAAGTTCA
CCGGCGTGAACTTCCCCGCCGACGGCCCCATCATGCAGAACCAGAGCGTGGACTGGGAGCCCTCCACCGA
GAAGATCACCGCCAGCGACGGCGTGCTGAAGGGCGACGTGACCATGTACCTGAAGCTGGAGGGCGGCGGC
AACCACAAGTGCCAGATGAAGACCACCTACAAGGCCGCCAAGGAGATCCTGGAGATGCCCGGCGACCACT
ACATCGGCCACAGGCTGGTGAGGAAGACCGAGGGCAACATCACCGAGCAGGTGGAGGACGCCGTGGCCCA
CTCCGGTACCAAGGTGTACGACCCCGAGCAACGCAAACGCATGATCACTGGGCCTCAGTGGTGGGCTCGC
TGCAAGCAAATGAACGTGCTGGACTCCTTCATCAACTACTATGATTCCGAGAAGCACGCCGAGAACGCCG
TGATTTTTCTGCATGGTAACGCTACCTCCAGCTACCTGTGGAGGCACGTCGTGCCTCACATCGAGCCCGT
GGCTAGATGCATCATCCCTGATCTGATCGGAATGGGTAAGTCCGGCAAGAGCGGGAATGGCTCATATCGC
CTCCTGGATCACTACAAGTACCTCACCGCTTGGTTCGAGCTGCTGAACCTTCCAAAGAAAATCATCTTTG
TGGGCCACGACTG
