>Addgene plasmid #65701 | pONL-C1_PTS1 | addgene partial sequence | sequence record 115522 | SV40pA-R 5'-GAAATTTGTGATGCTATTGC-3'
TTATAAGCTGCAATAAACAAGTTAACAACAACAATTGCATTCATTTTATGTTTCAGGTTCAGGGGGAGGT
GTGGGAGGTTTTTTAAAGCAAGTAAAACCTCTACAAATGTGGTATGGCTGATTATGATCAGTTATCTAGA
TCCGGTGGATCCCGGGCCCGCGGTACCGTCGACTCACAGCTTGGATATCCCGGAATTCGAAGCTTGAGCT
CGAGATCTGAGTCCGGACTGCTCGTTCTTCAGCACGCGCTCCACGAAGCTCTTGATGTACTTACCCATTT
CATCTGGAGCGTCCTCCTGGAGGAAGTGGAGGCCCTTCACCTTCACGAACTCGGTGTTAGGGAACTTCTT
AGCTCCCTCGACAATAGCGTTGGAAAAGAACCCAGGGTCGGACTCGATGAACAGCTTAGGCAGATCGTCG
CTGGCCCGAAGGTAGGCGTTGTAGTTGCGGACAATCTGGACGACGTCGGGCTTGCCTCCCTTAACGAGAG
GGATCTCGCGAGGCCAGGAGAGGGTAGGCCGTCTAACCTCGCCCTTCTCCTTGAATGGCTCCAGGTAGGC
AGCGAACTCCTCAGGCTCCAGTTTCCGCATGATCTTGCTTGGCAACAGGGTCTCGACGAAGAAGTTATTC
TCAAGCACCATTTTCTCGCCCTCTTCGCTCTTGATCAGGGCCAGCTCCTCCTCGATGTCAGGCCACCCCA
TCCAGGACTCGATCACGTCCACGACACTCTCCATATGGACGATGGCCTTGATCCTGTCTTGGTGCTCGTA
GGCGTAGTGAAAGGCCAGAGCGCTCCCCCAGTCGTGGCCCACAAAGATGATTTTCTTTGGAAGGTTCAGC
AGCTCGAACCAAGCGGTGAGGTACTTGTAGTGATCCAGGAGGCGATATGAGCCATTCCCGCTCTTGCCGG
ACTTACCCATTCCGATCAGATCAGGGATGATGCATCTAGCCACGGGCTCGATGTGAGGCACG
